Addgene plasmid #169372: pBS-tWnt5a
Purpose: Expresses a part of Chinese soft-shell turtle Wnt5a for in situ hybridization probe.
Depositing lab: Katsuhiko Ono. Depositing organization: Kyoto Prefectural University of Medicine. Publication: Changes in Wnt-Dependent Neuronal Morphology Underlie the Anatomical Diversification of Neocortical Homologs in Amniotes. Nomura T, Ohtaka-Maruyama C, Kiyonari H, Gotoh H, Ono K. Cell Rep. 2020 May 5;31(5):107592. doi: 10.1016/j.celrep.2020.107592. PubMed 32375034.
Backbone
  Vector backbone: pBluescriptSK
  Vector type: Bacterial Expression
Growth in bacteria
  Bacterial resistance: Ampicillin, 100 μg/mL
  Growth temperature: 37°C
  Growth strain: DH5alpha
  Copy number: High Copy
Gene/Insert
  Gene/Insert name: Wnt5a
  Species: Chinese soft-shell turtle
  Insert size (bp): 1029
  GenBank ID: ENSPSIG00000003397 (Ensemble)
  Cloning method: Restriction Enzyme; 5′ cloning site EcoRV (destroyed during cloning); 3′ cloning site EcoRV (destroyed during cloning)
  Sequencing primers: 5′ M13 fwd; 3′ M13 rev
Terms and licenses: Academic/Nonprofit Terms; Industry Terms: Not Available to Industry
How to cite: pBS-tWnt5a was a gift from Katsuhiko Ono (Addgene plasmid # 169372 ; http://n2t.net/addgene:169372 ; RRID:Addgene_169372)
