[The description below was written by a language model from this plasmid's Addgene catalogue record and pLannotate feature annotations shown in this document.]
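Description:
pBS-tWnt5a is a small (about 4 kb) bacterial cloning plasmid built on pBluescript SK that carries a partial cDNA of Wnt5a from the Chinese soft-shell turtle and serves as a template for making in situ hybridization probes. It is propagated in E. coli as a high-copy plasmid through a ColE1/pUC-type origin and selected with ampicillin through the β-lactamase gene and its own promoter. The backbone also retains an f1 phage origin, which allows single-stranded DNA rescue with helper phage, along with remnants of the lac region: lac promoter, operator, CAP binding site, a small lacI fragment and the lacZα fragment interrupted by the cloning site.

The insert, recorded as 1029 bp, was placed into the EcoRV site of the polylinker, and that site was destroyed at both junctions. The feature table annotates roughly 1 kb of it as a WNT5A coding fragment by homology to the human protein, a secreted ligand for Frizzled-family receptors; this match reflects sequence conservation rather than a human origin. The fragment lies between the two halves of the pBluescript multiple cloning site and is flanked by opposing T7 and T3 phage promoters. In the annotated orientation the coding strand runs in the same direction as T7, so transcription from T7 would give sense RNA and transcription from T3 would give the antisense strand that detects mRNA.

Although catalogued as a bacterial expression vector, the plasmid is not designed to produce Wnt5a protein. Its stated purpose is in vitro riboprobe synthesis, used to map Wnt5a expression in turtle tissue in a comparative study of Wnt-dependent neuronal morphology in amniote neocortical homologs.
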