Features (pLannotate 1.2.2; 14 found; start..end, strand, type, name):
     24..42      +  promoter       T7 promoter: promoter for bacteriophage T7 RNA polymerase
     51..97      -  misc_feature   MCS (fragment): pBluescript multiple cloning site
     96..1094    +  CDS            WNT5A (fragment): WNT5A_HUMAN - Experimental evidence at protein level: Swiss-Prot protein existence level 1. Ligand for members of the frizzled family of seven transmembrane receptors. Can activate or inhibit canonical Wnt signaling, depending on receptor context. In the presence of FZD4, activates beta-catenin signaling. In the presence of ROR2, inhibits the canonical Wnt pathway by promoting beta-catenin degradation through a GSK3-independent pathway which involves down-regulation of beta- catenin-induced reporter gene expression (By similarity). Suppression of the canonical pathway allows chondrogenesis to
   1096..1158    -  misc_feature   MCS (fragment): pBluescript multiple cloning site
   1171..1189    -  promoter       T3 promoter: promoter for bacteriophage T3 RNA polymerase
   1234..1250    -  protein_bind   lac operator: The lac repressor binds to the lac operator to inhibit transcription in E. coli. This inhibition can be relieved by adding lactose or isopropyl-β-D-thiogalactopyranoside (IPTG). lac repressor encoded by lacI
   1258..1288    -  promoter       lac promoter: promoter for the E. coli lac operon
   1303..1324    -  protein_bind   CAP binding site: CAP binding activates transcription in the presence of cAMP. E. coli catabolite activator protein
   1337..1429    -  CDS            lacI (fragment): lac repressor; lacI; The lac repressor binds to the lac operator to inhibit transcription in E. coli. This inhibition can be relieved by adding lactose or isopropyl-β-D-thiogalactopyranoside (IPTG).
   1612..2200    -  rep_origin     ori: high-copy-number ColE1/pMB1/pBR322/pUC origin of replication
   2371..3231    -  CDS            AmpR: β-lactamase; bla; confers resistance to ampicillin, carbenicillin, and related antibiotics
   3232..3336    -  promoter       AmpR promoter: bla
   3389..3817    -  rep_origin     f1 ori (sequence partly withheld): f1 bacteriophage origin of replication; arrow indicates direction of (+) strand synthesis
   3822..21      -  CDS            lacZα (fragment) (across the origin): LacZα fragment of β-galactosidase; lacZ fragment
>Addgene plasmid #169372 | pBS-tWnt5a | addgene full sequence | sequence record 333460 | Addgene NGS Result
GTAAAACGACGGCCAGTGAATTGTAATACGACTCACTATAGGGCGAATTGGGTACCGGGCCCCCCCTCGA
GGTCGACGGTATCGATAAGCTTGATATGGCTTCCAAGTACCTCATAGTGGTTCTGGCCATTTTCTCCTCA
TTCGCCCAGGTTGTAATAGAAGCCAGCTCTTGGTGGTCTTTAGGAATGAATCATATGAATCCTATGAACC
CTGTTCAGATGTCAGAGGTATATATAATAGGAGCACAGCCACTATGTAGTCAATTAGCAGGACTTTCCCA
AGGACAAAAGAAACTCTGCCACTTGTATCAGGACCACATGCAGTATATTGGAGAGGGGGCAAAGACGGGC
ATTAAGGAATGCCAGTATCAGTTCAGACACAGAAGATGGAATTGCAGCACTGTGGACAACAACTCTGTTT
TTGGCAGAGTCATGCAGATAGGCAGTAGGGAGACTGCCTTTACTTATGCAGTCAGTGCTGCAGGGGTGGT
TAATGCAATGAGCCGTGCCTGCCGAGAGGGGGAGCTCTCCTCCTGTGGCTGCAGCCGAGCAGCCAGGCCC
AAAGATTTACCCCGGGACTGGCTGTGGGGTGGCTGTGGGGATAACATCGAATACGGCTATCGCTTCGCCA
AGGAATTTGTGGATGCTCGGGAGCGTGAGAGAATTTATCAGAAAGGCTCTTACGAGAGTGCTAGAATTTT
GATGAACCTGCATAACAACGAGGCTGGAAGACGAACTGTGTATAACTTGGCGGATGTGGCTTGTAAGTGT
CATGGGGTGTCTGGCTCCTGCAGCCTGAAGACCTGTTGGCTGCAGCTGGCCGATTTCCGCAAGGTGGGCG
ATGCCCTGAAGGAGAAATATGATAGCGCTGCTGCCATGAAACTCAATAGCCGGGGCAAGCTGGTGCAAGT
GAACAGCCGTTTCAACACGCCCACCATCCATGACCTGGTCTACATTGACCCTAGCCCCGACTATTGTGTC
CGAAATGAGAGTACTGGCTCCCTGGGCACCCAGGGCCGCCTCTGCAATAAGACTTCAGAGGGTATGGATG
GCTGCGAACTCATGTGCTGTGGTCGGGGGTACGACCAGTTCAAGAATCGAATTCCTGCAGCCCGGGGGAT
CCACTAGTTCTAGAGCGGCCGCCACCGCGGTGGAGCTCCAGCTTTTGTTCCCTTTAGTGAGGGTTAATTT
CGAGCTTGGCGTAATCATGGTCATAGCTGTTTCCTGTGTGAAATTGTTATCCGCTCACAATTCCACACAA
CATACGAGCCGGAAGCATAAAGTGTAAAGCCTGGGGTGCCTAATGAGTGAGCTAACTCACATTAATTGCG
TTGCGCTCACTGCCCGCTTTCCAGTCGGGAAACCTGTCGTGCCAGCTGCATTAATGAATCGGCCAACGCG
CGGGGAGAGGCGGTTTGCGTATTGGGCGCTCTTCCGCTTCCTCGCTCACTGACTCGCTGCGCTCGGTCGT
TCGGCTGCGGCGAGCGGTATCAGCTCACTCAAAGGCGGTAATACGGTTATCCACAGAATCAGGGGATAAC
GCAGGAAAGAACATGTGAGCAAAAGGCCAGCAAAAGGCCAGGAACCGTAAAAAGGCCGCGTTGCTGGCGT
TTTTCCATAGGCTCCGCCCCCCTGACGAGCATCACAAAAATCGACGCTCAAGTCAGAGGTGGCGAAACCC
GACAGGACTATAAAGATACCAGGCGTTTCCCCCTGGAAGCTCCCTCGTGCGCTCTCCTGTTCCGACCCTG
CCGCTTACCGGATACCTGTCCGCCTTTCTCCCTTCGGGAAGCGTGGCGCTTTCTCATAGCTCACGCTGTA
GGTATCTCAGTTCGGTGTAGGTCGTTCGCTCCAAGCTGGGCTGTGTGCACGAACCCCCCGTTCAGCCCGA
CCGCTGCGCCTTATCCGGTAACTATCGTCTTGAGTCCAACCCGGTAAGACACGACTTATCGCCACTGGCA
GCAGCCACTGGTAACAGGATTAGCAGAGCGAGGTATGTAGGCGGTGCTACAGAGTTCTTGAAGTGGTGGC
CTAACTACGGCTACACTAGAAGAACAGTATTTGGTATCTGCGCTCTGCTGAAGCCAGTTACCTTCGGAAA
AAGAGTTGGTAGCTCTTGATCCGGCAAACAAACCACCGCTGGTAGCGGTGGTTTTTTTGTTTGCAAGCAG
CAGATTACGCGCAGAAAAAAAGGATCTCAAGAAGATCCTTTGATCTTTTCTACGGGGTCTGACGCTCAGT
GGAACGAAAACTCACGTTAAGGGATTTTGGTCATGAGATTATCAAAAAGGATCTTCACCTAGATCCTTTT
AAATTAAAAATGAAGTTTTAAATCAATCTAAAGTATATATGAGTAAACTTGGTCTGACAGTTACCAATGC
TTAATCAGTGAGGCACCTATCTCAGCGATCTGTCTATTTCGTTCATCCATAGTTGCCTGACTCCCCGTCG
TGTAGATAACTACGATACGGGAGGGCTTACCATCTGGCCCCAGTGCTGCAATGATACCGCGAGACCCACG
CTCACCGGCTCCAGATTTATCAGCAATAAACCAGCCAGCCGGAAGGGCCGAGCGCAGAAGTGGTCCTGCA
ACTTTATCCGCCTCCATCCAGTCTATTAATTGTTGCCGGGAAGCTAGAGTAAGTAGTTCGCCAGTTAATA
GTTTGCGCAACGTTGTTGCCATTGCTACAGGCATCGTGGTGTCACGCTCGTCGTTTGGTATGGCTTCATT
CAGCTCCGGTTCCCAACGATCAAGGCGAGTTACATGATCCCCCATGTTGTGCAAAAAAGCGGTTAGCTCC
TTCGGTCCTCCGATCGTTGTCAGAAGTAAGTTGGCCGCAGTGTTATCACTCATGGTTATGGCAGCACTGC
ATAATTCTCTTACTGTCATGCCATCCGTAAGATGCTTTTCTGTGACTGGTGAGTACTCAACCAAGTCATT
CTGAGAATAGTGTATGCGGCGACCGAGTTGCTCTTGCCCGGCGTCAATACGGGATAATACCGCGCCACAT
AGCAGAACTTTAAAAGTGCTCATCATTGGAAAACGTTCTTCGGGGCGAAAACTCTCAAGGATCTTACCGC
TGTTGAGATCCAGTTCGATGTAACCCACTCGTGCACCCAACTGATCTTCAGCATCTTTTACTTTCACCAG
CGTTTCTGGGTGAGCAAAAACAGGAAGGCAAAATGCCGCAAAAAAGGGAATAAGGGCGACACGGAAATGT
TGAATACTCATACTCTTCCTTTTTCAATATTATTGAAGCATTTATCAGGGTTATTGTCTCATGAGCGGAT
ACATATTTGAATGTATTTAGAAAAATAAACAAATAGGGGTTCCGCGCACATTTCCCCGAAAAGTGCCACC
TAAATTGTAAGCGTTAATATTTTGTTAAAATTCGCGTTAAATTTTTGTTAAATCAGCTCATTTTTTAACC
AATAGGCCGAAATCGGCAAAATCCCTTATAAATCAAAAGAATAGACCGAGATAGGGT
[37 nt withheld, positions 3488-3524]
AAAGAACGTGGACTCCAACGTCAAAGG
[49 nt withheld, positions 3552-3600]
T
[91 nt withheld, positions 3602-3692]
G
[124 nt withheld, positions 3694-3817]
CCCATTCGCCATTCAGGCTGCGCAACTGTTGGGAAGGGCGATCGGTGCGGGCCTCTTCGCTATTACGCCA
GCTGGCGAAAGGGGGATGTGCTGCAAGGCGATTAAGTTGGGTAACGCCAGGGTTTTCCCAGTCACGACGT
T
